>Addgene plasmid #63835 | pTd-4-15-13-10 | addgene partial sequence | sequence record 108590 | mCherry-F 5'-ccccgtaatgcagaagaaga-3'
GAGCGCATGTATCCGGAGGACGGCGCTTTAAAAGGCGAAATCAAGATGCGCTTAAAGTTAAAAGACGGCG
GTCACTACGACGCAGAAGTTAAAACGACGTACATGGCCAAGAAACCGGTTCAGTTACCGGGCGCTTACAA
AACCGACATCAAACTCGACATCACCAGCCACAACGAAGACTACACCATCGTCGAACAGTACGAACGCGCA
GAAGGTCGTCACAGCACCGGTGCTGAATTCGTACACCTAAGGAGGTGTACAGCATGAAACGTAAACTCGA
GGAACTTTTCACGGGGGTCGTCCCAATTCTGGTAGAATTAGACGGTGATGTAAACGGGCACAAGTTTAGC
GTCAGCGGAGAGGGCGAGGGGGACGCCACCTACGGTAAACTTACCCTTAAGTTTATTTGCACGACGGGCA
AATTACCCGTTCCGTGGCCAACGCTCGTCACTACTTTCGGCTACGGCGTTCAGTGCTTCGCGAGATATCC
GGATCACATGAAGCAGCACGATTTCTTCAAGTCGGCCATGCCAGAGGGTTACGTTCAGGAGAGAACTATA
TTTTTCAAGGACGACGGCAATTACAAGACACGCGCCGAAGTCAAGTTCGAAGGCGATACCCTGGTTAACC
GTATCGAGTTAAAAGGTATCGATTTTAAAGAAGACGGAAACATTCTCGGTCACAAACTCGAATACAACTA
TAACAGCCATAATGTCTACATTATGGCTGACAAACAGAAGAACGGCATTAAGGTTAACTTCAAAATTCGC
CACAACATCGAAGACGGTAGCGTCCAACTAGCAGACCATTATCAAC
