>Addgene plasmid #63835 | pTd-4-15-13-10 | addgene partial sequence | sequence record 108591 | jkRFP-R 5'-gctttggaaccgtactggaa-3'
GCCTTTGGTAACTTTGAGTTTAGCGGTCTGGGTACCTTCGTACGGACGACCTTCGCCTTCCCCTTCGATT
TCGAACTCGTGACCGTTAACCGAGCCCTCCATGCGAACTTTAAAACGCATAAATTCTTTGATAACGTCTT
CGGAGCTCGCTTTCATGATACCTCCTTACGGAGGTATTTTTTGACGTCCTTATAGAGTTCGTCCATACCG
AGGGTGATGCCTGCCGCCGTTACAAATTCGAGAAGGACCATGTGGTCGCGCTTCTCGTTTGGATCTTTGG
AGAGCGCGCTCTGGGTGCTGAGATAATGATTGTCCGGGAGGAGGACCGGACCGTCGCCGATCGGCGTATT
CTGTTGGTAATGGTCGGCGAGCTGTACCGAGCCGTCCTCGATGTTATGACGAATCTTAAAGTTTGCTTTG
ATACCGTTCTTTTGTTTATCGGCGGTAATGTAGACGTTATCGGAAATCGCGTTATACTCTAACTTGTGAC
CTAAAATGTTGCCGTCCTCTTTGAAGTCGATACCTTTGAGTTCGATGCGATTAACGAGCGTATCGCCCTC
GAACTTAACTTCTGCGCGGGTTTTATAATTACCGTCGTCCTTGAAGAAGATGGTGCGCTCCTGTACATAG
CCTTCGGGCATAGCCGATTTGAAGAAATCGTGTTGCTTCATGTGGTCTGGATAGCGCGCGAAGCACTGGA
CGCCCCAGGTAAGGGTGGTAACTAACGT
