>Addgene plasmid #63835 | pTd-4-15-13-10 | depositor partial sequence | sequence record 109555 | Insert DNA Sequence
TCTAGAAAGCAAACAAGCAAATATCAGGAGGAGGTATATAATGGTCGACAAGGGCGAAGAACTCTTTACC
GGCGTCGTCCCGATCCTGGTAGAGCTTGACGGCGATGTCAACGGTCATAAGTTTAGCGTTAGCGGCGAAG
GCGAGGGCGACGCGACGTACGGTAAATTAACCTTAAAATTCATCTGTACAACCGGTAAATTACCGGTACC
GTGGCCCACGTTAGTTACCACCCTTACCTGGGGCGTCCAGTGCTTCGCGCGCTATCCAGACCACATGAAG
CAACACGATTTCTTCAAATCGGCTATGCCCGAAGGCTATGTACAGGAGCGCACCATCTTCTTCAAGGACG
ACGGTAATTATAAAACCCGCGCAGAAGTTAAGTTCGAGGGCGATACGCTCGTTAATCGCATCGAACTCAA
AGGTATCGACTTCAAAGAGGACGGCAACATTTTAGGTCACAAGTTAGAGTATAACGCGATTTCCGATAAC
GTCTACATTACCGCCGATAAACAAAAGAACGGTATCAAAGCAAACTTTAAGATTCGTCATAACATCGAGG
ACGGCTCGGTACAGCTCGCCGACCATTACCAACAGAATACGCCGATCGGCGACGGTCCGGTCCTCCTCCC
GGACAATCATTATCTCAGCACCCAGAGCGCGCTCTCCAAAGATCCAAACGAGAAGCGCGACCACATGGTC
CTTCTCGAATTTGTAACGGCGGCAGGCATCACCCTCGGTATGGACGAACTCTATAAGGACGTCAAAAAAT
ACCTCCGTAAGGAGGTATCATGAAAGCGAGCTCCGAAGACGTTATCAAAGAATTTATGCGTTTTAAAGTT
CGCATGGAGGGCTCGGTTAACGGTCACGAGTTCGAAATCGAAGGGGAAGGCGAAGGTCGTCCGTACGAAG
GTACCCAGACCGCTAAACTCAAAGTTACCAAAGGCGGTCCCTTACCGTTCGCTTGGGATATTTTAAGCCC
GCAGTTCCAGTACGGTTCCAAAGCTTACGTTAAACACCCGGCGGACATCCCGGACTACCTTAAATTATCC
TTCCCCGAAGGGTTTAAGTGGGAGCGCGTTATGAACTTCGAGGACGGCGGCGTCGTTACCGTTACCCAGG
ACTCCTCCCTTCAAGACGGCGAGTTCATCTACAAAGTTAAACTTCGCGGTACCAACTTCCCATCCGATGG
TCCGGTCATGCAGAAGAAGACCATGGGTTGGGAAGCTTCCACCGAGCGCATGTATCCGGAGGACGGCGCT
TTAAAAGGCGAAATCAAGATGCGCTTAAAGTTAAAAGACGGCGGTCACTACGACGCAGAAGTTAAAACGA
CGTACATGGCCAAGAAACCGGTTCAGTTACCGGGCGCTTACAAAACCGACATCAAACTCGACATCACCAG
CCACAACGAAGACTACACCATCGTCGAACAGTACGAACGCGCAGAAGGTCGTCACAGCACCGGTGCTGAA
TTCGTACACCTAAGGAGGTGTACAGCATGAAACGTAAACTCGAGGAACTTTTCACGGGGGTCGTCCCAAT
TCTGGTAGAATTAGACGGTGATGTAAACGGGCACAAGTTTAGCGTCAGCGGAGAGGGCGAGGGGGACGCC
ACCTACGGTAAACTTACCCTTAAGTTTATTTGCACGACGGGCAAATTACCCGTTCCGTGGCCAACGCTCG
TCACTACTTTCGGCTACGGCGTTCAGTGCTTCGCGAGATATCCGGATCACATGAAGCAGCACGATTTCTT
CAAGTCGGCCATGCCAGAGGGTTACGTTCAGGAGAGAACTATATTTTTCAAGGACGACGGCAATTACAAG
ACACGCGCCGAAGTCAAGTTCGAAGGCGATACCCTGGTTAACCGTATCGAGTTAAAAGGTATCGATTTTA
AAGAAGACGGAAACATTCTCGGTCACAAACTCGAATACAACTATAACAGCCATAATGTCTACATTATGGC
TGACAAACAGAAGAACGGCATTAAGGTTAACTTCAAAATTCGCCACAACATCGAAGACGGTAGCGTCCAA
CTAGCAGACCATTATCAACAAAATACTCCTATCGGCGACGGCCCAGTCCTTTTACCAGACAACCATTACC
TTAGCACACAAAGCGCCCTTAGCAAAGATCCCAACGAGAAGCGCGACCACATGGTCCTTCTCGAATTTGT
CACAGCGGCAGGGATCACCCACGGCATGGACGAACTCTACAAATAATAATTAATTAAAAAAAAAAACCCC
GCCCCTGACAGGGCGGGGTTTTTTTTTCTAATATGCGGCCGCCATCAAATAAAACGAAAGGCTCAGTCGA
AAGACTGGGCCTTTCGTTTTATCTGTTGTTTGTCGGTGAACGCTCTCCTGAGTAGGACAAATCCGCCGCC
CTAGAGCATGC
