>Addgene plasmid #63835 | pTd-4-15-13-10 | addgene partial sequence | sequence record 109577 | CAT-R 5'-GCAACTGACTGAAATGCCTC-3'
TATATCCAGTGATTTTTTTCTCCATTTTAGCTTCCTTAGCTCCTGAAAATCTCGATAACTCAAAAAATAC
GCCCGGTAGTGATCTTATTTCATTATGGTGAAAGTTGGAACCTCTTACGTGAACCTAGGCCTTACTGCAG
ATCACACTGGCTCACCTTCGGGTGGGCCTTTCTGCGTTTATATACTAGAGAGAGAATATAAAAAGCCAGA
TTATTAATCCGGCTTTTTTATTATTTAGGATCCATTGACGGCTAGCTCAGTCCAAGGTACAGTGCTAGCT
TCTAGACCCTCAAGCAAGGGGATATAAGGAGGTACCAATATGGTCGACAAGGGCGAAGAACTCTTTACCG
GCGTCGTCCCGATCCTGGTAGAGCTTGACGGCGATGTCAACGGTCATAAGTTTAGCGTTAGCGGCGAAGG
CGAGGGCGACGCGACGTACGGTAAATTAACCTTAAAATTCATCTGTACAACCGGTAAATTACCGGTACCG
TGGCCCACGTTAGTTACCACCCTTACCTGGGGCGTCCAGTGCTTCGCGCGCTATCCAGACCACATGAAGC
AACACGATTTCTTCAAATCGGCTATGCCCGAAGGCTATGTACAGGAGCGCACCATCTTCTTCAAGGACGA
CGGTAATTATAAAACCCGCGCAGAAGTTAAGTTCGAGGGCGATACGCTCGTTAATCGCATCGAACTCAAA
GGTATCGACTTCAAAGAGGACGGCAACATTTTAGGTCACAAGTTAGAGTATAACGCGATTTCCGATAACG
TCTACATTACCGCCGAT
