[The description below was written by a language model from this plasmid's Addgene catalogue record.]
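Description:
pTd-4-15-13-10 is a bacterial expression plasmid built on the FTV3 backbone. It is maintained at high copy in E. coli (the recorded propagation strain is DH10B) under chloramphenicol selection. The record does not name the origin of replication, and no feature table is available, so the exact arrangement of backbone elements cannot be described beyond these catalogue fields.

The payload is a synthetic three-gene operon encoding the fluorescent reporters CFP, mRFP1 and GFPmut3b, transcribed from J23100, a strong constitutive sigma-70 promoter from the Anderson collection. The genes are arranged so that each intergenic distance is -4 nt, meaning that the start codon of each downstream coding sequence overlaps the end of the upstream one, an arrangement common in natural bacterial operons that favours translational coupling. The intergenic regions were designed with defined coupling free energies, -15 kcal/mol between CFP and RFP and -13 kcal/mol between RFP and GFP. The ribosome binding site of the first gene, CFP, is specified at a translation rate of roughly 100,000 on the arbitrary scale used for RBS design. These design values appear to be reflected in the plasmid name.

Because the three reporters are spectrally distinguishable, their expression levels can be measured from the same polycistronic mRNA. This shows how translation of an upstream gene influences translation of its downstream neighbour, for instance through ribosome re-initiation or unfolding of inhibitory mRNA structure. The stated purpose of the construct is to validate a biophysical model of translational coupling in bacterial operons, presumably as one of a series of variants.
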