Addgene plasmid #63835: pTd-4-15-13-10
Purpose: This plasmid is designed to validate the biophysical model of translational coupling
Depositing lab: Howard Salis. Depositing organization: Pennsylvania State University. Publication: A predictive biophysical model of translational coupling to coordinate and control protein expression in bacterial operons. Tian T, Salis HM. Nucleic Acids Res. 2015 Aug 18;43(14):7137-51. doi: 10.1093/nar/gkv635. Epub 2015 Jun 27. PubMed 26117546.
Backbone
  Vector backbone: FTV3
  Vector type: Bacterial Expression
Growth in bacteria
  Bacterial resistance: Chloramphenicol, 25 μg/mL
  Growth temperature: 37°C
  Growth strain: DH10B
  Copy number: High Copy
Gene/Insert
  Gene/Insert name: CFP, mRFP1 and GFPmut3b
  Species: Synthetic
  Mutation: The intergenic distance between each gene is -4 nt. The dG_coupling between CFP and RFP is -15kcal/mol, dG_coupling between RFP and GFP is -13kcal/mol. CFPRBS is around 100000 au
  Promoter: J23100
  Cloning method: Restriction Enzyme; 5′ cloning site unknown (unknown if destroyed); 3′ cloning site unknown (unknown if destroyed)
  Sequencing primers: 5′ Cat-R
Terms and licenses: Academic/Nonprofit Terms; Industry Terms: Not Available to Industry
How to cite: pTd-4-15-13-10 was a gift from Howard Salis (Addgene plasmid # 63835 ; http://n2t.net/addgene:63835 ; RRID:Addgene_63835)
